Addgene plasmid #188984: pET22b-T5-chi28TAG
Purpose: Express chimadanin with TAG at 28 position
Depositing lab: Han Xiao. Depositing organization: Rice University. Publication: Unleashing the potential of noncanonical amino acid biosynthesis to create cells with precision tyrosine sulfation. Chen Y, Jin S, Zhang M, Hu Y, Wu KL, Chung A, Wang S, Tian Z, Wang Y, Wolynes PG, Xiao H. Nat Commun. 2022 Sep 16;13(1):5434. doi: 10.1038/s41467-022-33111-4. PubMed 36114189.
Backbone
  Vector backbone: pET
  Backbone size w/o insert (bp): 5608
  Total vector size (bp): 5842
  Vector type: Bacterial Expression
Growth in bacteria
  Bacterial resistance: Ampicillin, 100 μg/mL
  Growth temperature: 37°C
  Growth strain: DH5alpha
  Copy number: High Copy
Gene/Insert
  Gene/Insert name: Chimadanin with TAG at 28 position
  Insert size (bp): 234
Terms and licenses: Academic/Nonprofit Terms; Industry Terms: Not Available to Industry
Depositor comments: Please visit https://www.biorxiv.org/content/10.1101/2022.03.25.485857v1 for bioRxiv preprint.
How to cite: pET22b-T5-chi28TAG was a gift from Han Xiao (Addgene plasmid # 188984 ; http://n2t.net/addgene:188984 ; RRID:Addgene_188984)
