[The description below was written by a language model from this plasmid's Addgene catalogue record and pLannotate feature annotations shown in this document.]
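Description:
pET22b-T5-chi28TAG is a bacterial expression plasmid of about 5.8 kb, built on a pET-series backbone and designed to produce chimadanin from a coding sequence carrying an amber (TAG) stop codon at position 28. It replicates in E. coli through a ColE1/pMB1-type origin and is selected with ampicillin via the β-lactamase gene. The catalogue lists it as high copy, although the annotation also detects the pBR322-derived rop gene and bom region, which are normally associated with copy-number restraint and mobilisation. An f1 origin and short remnants of the tetracycline resistance gene are carried over from the backbone.

The 234 bp insert is not itself annotated in the feature table, but its position can be inferred from the gap between the promoter region and a downstream His-tag fragment. The original T7 promoter and lac operator are still present, followed by an inserted bacteriophage T5 promoter with embedded and adjacent lac operators. Transcription can therefore be driven by the host E. coli RNA polymerase without needing a T7 polymerase strain, and it is held off by the plasmid-encoded LacI repressor until IPTG is added. The short histidine-tag annotation just before a lambda t0 terminator suggests a C-terminal His tag for purification. A second His fragment and the T7 terminator further downstream appear to be leftover pET sequence.

The amber codon allows site-specific incorporation of a noncanonical amino acid at residue 28 when a suppressor tRNA/aminoacyl-tRNA synthetase pair is supplied from elsewhere, since none is annotated on this plasmid. The associated publication concerns biosynthesis and genetic encoding of sulfated tyrosine, so the construct most likely serves to make chimadanin with precise tyrosine sulfation at that site.
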