Features (pLannotate 1.2.2; 21 found; start..end, strand, type, name):
     12..440     +  rep_origin     f1 ori (sequence partly withheld): f1 bacteriophage origin of replication; arrow indicates direction of (+) strand synthesis
    493..597     +  promoter       AmpR promoter: bla
    598..1458    +  CDS            AmpR: β-lactamase; bla; confers resistance to ampicillin, carbenicillin, and related antibiotics
   1629..2217    +  rep_origin     ori: high-copy-number ColE1/pMB1/pBR322/pUC origin of replication
   2403..2542    -  misc_feature   bom: basis of mobility region from pBR322
   2644..2835    -  CDS            rop: Rop protein, which maintains plasmids at low copy number; rop
   2852..3232    +  CDS            YPB1_ECOLX: Protein predicted: Swiss-Prot protein existence level 4. From Escherichia coli.
   3304..3595    -  CDS            TcR (fragment): tetracycline efflux protein; tet; confers resistance to tetracycline
   3610..3631    -  protein_bind   CAP binding site: CAP binding activates transcription in the presence of cAMP. E. coli catabolite activator protein
   3644..4726    -  CDS            lacI: lac repressor; lacI; The lac repressor binds to the lac operator to inhibit transcription in E. coli. This inhibition can be relieved by adding lactose or isopropyl-β-D-thiogalactopyranoside (IPTG).
   4727..4804    -  promoter       lacI promoter: lacI
   4812..5091    -  CDS            TcR (fragment): tetracycline efflux protein; tet; confers resistance to tetracycline
   5113..5131    +  promoter       T7 promoter: promoter for bacteriophage T7 RNA polymerase
   5132..5156    +  protein_bind   lac operator: The lac repressor binds to the lac operator to inhibit transcription in E. coli. This inhibition can be relieved by adding lactose or isopropyl-β-D-thiogalactopyranoside (IPTG). lac repressor encoded by lacI
   5196..5240    +  promoter       T5 promoter: bacteriophage T5 promoter for E. coli RNA polymerase, with embedded lac operator
   5248..5264    +  protein_bind   lac operator: The lac repressor binds to the lac operator to inhibit transcription in E. coli. This inhibition can be relieved by adding lactose or isopropyl-β-D-thiogalactopyranoside (IPTG). lac repressor encoded by lacI
   5514..5531    +  CDS            9xHis (fragment): 9xHis affinity tag
   5556..5650    +  terminator     lambda t0 terminator: transcription terminator from phage lambda
   5682..5699    +  CDS            9xHis (fragment): 9xHis affinity tag
   5709..5758    +  CDS            SET1 (fragment): solubility-enhancement tag derived from T7 phage gene 10B
   5766..5813    +  terminator     T7 terminator: transcription terminator for bacteriophage T7 RNA polymerase
>Addgene plasmid #188984 | pET22b-T5-chi28TAG | addgene full sequence | sequence record 373182 | Addgene NGS Result
TGGCGAATGGG
[124 nt withheld, positions 12-135]
C
[91 nt withheld, positions 137-227]
A
[49 nt withheld, positions 229-277]
CCTTTGACGTTGGAGTCCACGTTCTTT
[37 nt withheld, positions 305-341]
ACCCTATCTCGGTCTATTCTTTTGATTTATAAGGGATTTTGCCGATTTCGGCCTATTGGTTAAAAAATGA
GCTGATTTAACAAAAATTTAACGCGAATTTTAACAAAATATTAACGCTTACAATTTAGGTGGCACTTTTC
GGGGAAATGTGCGCGGAACCCCTATTTGTTTATTTTTCTAAATACATTCAAATATGTATCCGCTCATGAG
ACAATAACCCTGATAAATGCTTCAATAATATTGAAAAAGGAAGAGTATGAGTATTCAACATTTCCGTGTC
GCCCTTATTCCCTTTTTTGCGGCATTTTGCCTTCCTGTTTTTGCTCACCCAGAAACGCTGGTGAAAGTAA
AAGATGCTGAAGATCAGTTGGGTGCACGAGTGGGTTACATCGAACTGGATCTCAACAGCGGTAAGATCCT
TGAGAGTTTTCGCCCCGAAGAACGTTTTCCAATGATGAGCACTTTTAAAGTTCTGCTATGTGGCGCGGTA
TTATCCCGTATTGACGCCGGGCAAGAGCAACTCGGTCGCCGCATACACTATTCTCAGAATGACTTGGTTG
AGTACTCACCAGTCACAGAAAAGCATCTTACGGATGGCATGACAGTAAGAGAATTATGCAGTGCTGCCAT
AACCATGAGTGATAACACTGCGGCCAACTTACTTCTGACAACGATCGGAGGACCGAAGGAGCTAACCGCT
TTTTTGCACAACATGGGGGATCATGTAACTCGCCTTGATCGTTGGGAACCGGAGCTGAATGAAGCCATAC
CAAACGACGAGCGTGACACCACGATGCCTGCAGCAATGGCAACAACGTTGCGCAAACTATTAACTGGCGA
ACTACTTACTCTAGCTTCCCGGCAACAATTAATAGACTGGATGGAGGCGGATAAAGTTGCAGGACCACTT
CTGCGCTCGGCCCTTCCGGCTGGCTGGTTTATTGCTGATAAATCTGGAGCCGGTGAGCGTGGGTCTCGCG
GTATCATTGCAGCACTGGGGCCAGATGGTAAGCCCTCCCGTATCGTAGTTATCTACACGACGGGGAGTCA
GGCAACTATGGATGAACGAAATAGACAGATCGCTGAGATAGGTGCCTCACTGATTAAGCATTGGTAACTG
TCAGACCAAGTTTACTCATATATACTTTAGATTGATTTAAAACTTCATTTTTAATTTAAAAGGATCTAGG
TGAAGATCCTTTTTGATAATCTCATGACCAAAATCCCTTAACGTGAGTTTTCGTTCCACTGAGCGTCAGA
CCCCGTAGAAAAGATCAAAGGATCTTCTTGAGATCCTTTTTTTCTGCGCGTAATCTGCTGCTTGCAAACA
AAAAAACCACCGCTACCAGCGGTGGTTTGTTTGCCGGATCAAGAGCTACCAACTCTTTTTCCGAAGGTAA
CTGGCTTCAGCAGAGCGCAGATACCAAATACTGTCCTTCTAGTGTAGCCGTAGTTAGGCCACCACTTCAA
GAACTCTGTAGCACCGCCTACATACCTCGCTCTGCTAATCCTGTTACCAGTGGCTGCTGCCAGTGGCGAT
AAGTCGTGTCTTACCGGGTTGGACTCAAGACGATAGTTACCGGATAAGGCGCAGCGGTCGGGCTGAACGG
GGGGTTCGTGCACACAGCCCAGCTTGGAGCGAACGACCTACACCGAACTGAGATACCTACAGCGTGAGCT
ATGAGAAAGCGCCACGCTTCCCGAAGGGAGAAAGGCGGACAGGTATCCGGTAAGCGGCAGGGTCGGAACA
GGAGAGCGCACGAGGGAGCTTCCAGGGGGAAACGCCTGGTATCTTTATAGTCCTGTCGGGTTTCGCCACC
TCTGACTTGAGCGTCGATTTTTGTGATGCTCGTCAGGGGGGCGGAGCCTATGGAAAAACGCCAGCAACGC
GGCCTTTTTACGGTTCCTGGCCTTTTGCTGGCCTTTTGCTCACATGTTCTTTCCTGCGTTATCCCCTGAT
TCTGTGGATAACCGTATTACCGCCTTTGAGTGAGCTGATACCGCTCGCCGCAGCCGAACGACCGAGCGCA
GCGAGTCAGTGAGCGAGGAAGCGGAAGAGCGCCTGATGCGGTATTTTCTCCTTACGCATCTGTGCGGTAT
TTCACACCGCAATGGTGCACTCTCAGTACAATCTGCTCTGATGCCGCATAGTTAAGCCAGTATACACTCC
GCTATCGCTACGTGACTGGGTCATGGCTGCGCCCCGACACCCGCCAACACCCGCTGACGCGCCCTGACGG
GCTTGTCTGCTCCCGGCATCCGCTTACAGACAAGCTGTGACCGTCTCCGGGAGCTGCATGTGTCAGAGGT
TTTCACCGTCATCACCGAAACGCGCGAGGCAGCTGCGGTAAAGCTCATCAGCGTGGTCGTGAAGCGATTC
ACAGATGTCTGCCTGTTCATCCGCGTCCAGCTCGTTGAGTTTCTCCAGAAGCGTTAATGTCTGGCTTCTG
ATAAAGCGGGCCATGTTAAGGGCGGTTTTTTCCTGTTTGGTCACTGATGCCTCCGTGTAAGGGGGATTTC
TGTTCATGGGGGTAATGATACCGATGAAACGAGAGAGGATGCTCACGATACGGGTTACTGATGATGAACA
TGCCCGGTTACTGGAACGTTGTGAGGGTAAACAACTGGCGGTATGGATGCGGCGGGACCAGAGAAAAATC
ACTCAGGGTCAATGCCAGCGCTTCGTTAATACAGATGTAGGTGTTCCACAGGGTAGCCAGCAGCATCCTG
CGATGCAGATCCGGAACATAATGGTGCAGGGCGCTGACTTCCGCGTTTCCAGACTTTACGAAACACGGAA
ACCGAAGACCATTCATGTTGTTGCTCAGGTCGCAGACGTTTTGCAGCAGCAGTCGCTTCACGTTCGCTCG
CGTATCGGTGATTCATTCTGCTAACCAGTAAGGCAACCCCGCCAGCCTAGCCGGGTCCTCAACGACAGGA
GCACGATCATGCGCACCCGTGGGGCCGCCATGCCGGCGATAATGGCCTGCTTCTCGCCGAAACGTTTGGT
GGCGGGACCAGTGACGAAGGCTTGAGCGAGGGCGTGCAAGATTCCGAATACCGCAAGCGACAGGCCGATC
ATCGTCGCGCTCCAGCGAAAGCGGTCCTCGCCGAAAATGACCCAGAGCGCTGCCGGCACCTGTCCTACGA
GTTGCATGATAAAGAAGACAGTCATAAGTGCGGCGACGATAGTCATGCCCCGCGCCCACCGGAAGGAGCT
GACTGGGTTGAAGGCTCTCAAGGGCATCGGTCGAGATCCCGGTGCCTAATGAGTGAGCTAACTTACATTA
ATTGCGTTGCGCTCACTGCCCGCTTTCCAGTCGGGAAACCTGTCGTGCCAGCTGCATTAATGAATCGGCC
AACGCGCGGGGAGAGGCGGTTTGCGTATTGGGCGCCAGGGTGGTTTTTCTTTTCACCAGTGAGACGGGCA
ACAGCTGATTGCCCTTCACCGCCTGGCCCTGAGAGAGTTGCAGCAAGCGGTCCACGCTGGTTTGCCCCAG
CAGGCGAAAATCCTGTTTGATGGTGGTTAACGGCGGGATATAACATGAGCTGTCTTCGGTATCGTCGTAT
CCCACTACCGAGATATCCGCACCAACGCGCAGCCCGGACTCGGTAATGGCGCGCATTGCGCCCAGCGCCA
TCTGATCGTTGGCAACCAGCATCGCAGTGGGAACGATGCCCTCATTCAGCATTTGCATGGTTTGTTGAAA
ACCGGACATGGCACTCCAGTCGCCTTCCCGTTCCGCTATCGGCTGAATTTGATTGCGAGTGAGATATTTA
TGCCAGCCAGCCAGACGCAGACGCGCCGAGACAGAACTTAATGGGCCCGCTAACAGCGCGATTTGCTGGT
GACCCAATGCGACCAGATGCTCCACGCCCAGTCGCGTACCGTCTTCATGGGAGAAAATAATACTGTTGAT
GGGTGTCTGGTCAGAGACATCAAGAAATAACGCCGGAACATTAGTGCAGGCAGCTTCCACAGCAATGGCA
TCCTGGTCATCCAGCGGATAGTTAATGATCAGCCCACTGACGCGTTGCGCGAGAAGATTGTGCACCGCCG
CTTTACAGGCTTCGACGCCGCTTCGTTCTACCATCGACACCACCACGCTGGCACCCAGTTGATCGGCGCG
AGATTTAATCGCCGCGACAATTTGCGACGGCGCGTGCAGGGCCAGACTGGAGGTGGCAACGCCAATCAGC
AACGACTGTTTGCCCGCCAGTTGTTGTGCCACGCGGTTGGGAATGTAATTCAGCTCCGCCATCGCCGCTT
CCACTTTTTCCCGCGTTTTCGCAGAAACGTGGCTGGCCTGGTTCACCACGCGGGAAACGGTCTGATAAGA
GACACCGGCATACTCTGCGACATCGTATAACGTTACTGGTTTCACATTCACCACCCTGAATTGACTCTCT
TCCGGGCGCTATCATGCCATACCGCGAAAGGTTTTGCGCCATTCGATGGTGTCCGGGATCTCGACGCTCT
CCCTTATGCGACTCCTGCATTAGGAAGCAGCCCAGTAGTAGGTTGAGGCCGTTGAGCACCGCCGCCGCAA
GGAATGGTGCATGCAAGGAGATGGCGCCCAACAGTCCCCCGGCCACGGGGCCTGCCACCATACCCACGCC
GAAACAAGCGCTCATGAGCCCGAAGTGGCGAGCCCGATCTTCCCCATCGGTGATGTCGGCGATATAGGCG
CCAGCAACCGCACCTGTGGCGCCGGTGATGCCGGCCACGATGCGTCCGGCGTAGAGGATCGAGATCTCGA
TCCCGCGAAATTAATACGACTCACTATAGGGGAATTGTGAGCGGATAACAATTCCCCTCTAGAGTTTGAC
AGCATTATCATCGATCTCGAGAAATCATAAAAAATTTATTTGCTTTGTGAGCGGATAACAATTATAATAG
ATTCAATTGTGAGCGGATAACAATTTCACACAGAATTCATTAAAGAGGAGAAATTACATATGCAGCCTAA
GGAAAAAACAAAAGGTGTAGAGGTTGAAGGTAACCCTGCGACGCTCATTTCCGCCCGTCAGATGGACGTT
AGTTAGGACGAGTACGAGGACAACGGCCCGGACGTAATTCCTGGGGAGCCAGCAAAACCTCGTGGCGGGC
CGAAAAATGGCGCTGCTTCCGGTAAATTCGATCAGATTCCTGACTTCAGTTCTGAATCTCATCACCACCA
CCACCACCACTAAAAGCTTAATTAGCTGAGCTTGGACTCCTGTTGATAGATCCAGTAATGACCTCAGAAC
TCCATCTGGATTTGTTCAGAACGCTCGGTTGCCGCCGGGCGTTTTTTATTGGTGAGAATCCAAGCTAGCT
TGGCGGCGGCCGCACTCGAGCACCACCACCACCACCACTGAGATCCGGCTGCTAACAAAGCCCGAAAGGA
AGCTGAGTTGGCTGCTGCCACCGCTGAGCAATAACTAGCATAACCCCTTGGGGCCTCTAAACGGGTCTTG
AGGGGTTTTTTGCTGAAAGGAGGAACTATATCCGGAT
